>Addgene plasmid #59014 | pcDNA-NES-ZapCmR1.1 | depositor partial sequence | sequence record 91504 | Insert
ATGCTTCAACTTCCTCCTCTTGAACGTCTTACTCTTTCGGATCCGATGGTGAGCAAGGGCGAGGAGCTGT
TCACCGGGGTGGTGCCCATCCTGGTCGAGCTGGACGGCGACGTAAACGGCCACAAGTTCAGCGTCCGCGG
CGAGGGCGAGGGCGATGCCACCAACGGCAAGCTGACCCTGAAGTTCATCTGCACCACCGGCAAGCTGCCC
GTGCCCTGGCCCACCCTCGTGACCACCTTCGGCTACGGCGTGGCCTGCTTCAGCCGCTACCCCGACCACA
TGAAGCAGCACGACTTCTTCAAGTCCGCCATGCCCGAAGGCTACGTCCAGGAGCGCACCATCTCTTTCAA
GGACGACGGTACCTACAAGACCCGCGCCGAGGTGAAGTTCGAGGGCGACACCCTGGTGAACCGCATCGAG
CTGAAGGGCATCGACTTCAAGGAGGACGGCAACATCCTGGGGCACAAGCTGGAGTACAACTTCAACAGCC
ACAACGTCTATATCACGGCCGACAAGCAGAAGAACGGCATCAAGGCTAACTTCAAGATCCGCCACAACGT
TGAGGACGGCAGCGTGCAGCTCGCCGACCACTACCAGCAGAACACCCCCATCGGCGACGGCCCCGTGCTG
CTGCCCGACAACCACTACCTGAGCCATCAGTCCGCCCTGAGCAAAGACCCCAACGAGAAGCGCGATCACA
TGGTCCTGCTGGAGTTCGTGACCGCCGCCCGCATGCATAAAAACAATGACTTAAAACACAAATGGAAAGA
ATGTCCTGAGTCTTGTAGCTCACTATTTGACCTACAAAGACATCTTTTGAAGGATCATGTCTCTCAAGAT
TTCAAACACCCTATGGAACCATTAGCTTGTAATTGGGAGGACTGTGATTTCCTTGGAGATGATACATGTT
CCATAGTGAACCATATTAATTGTCAACATGGTATCGAGCTCATGGTGTCTAAGGGCGAAGAGCTCATGGT
GTCTAAGGGCGAAGAGCTGATCAAGGAAAATATGCGTATGAAGGTGGTCATGGAAGGTTCGGTCAACGGC
CACCAATTCAAATGCACAGGTGAAGGAGAAGGCAATCCGTACATGGGAACTCAAACCATGAGGATCACAG
TCATCGAGGGAGGACCCCTGCCATTTGCCTTTGACATTCTTGCCACGTCGTTCATGTATGGCAGCCGTAC
TTTTATCAAGTACCCGAAAGGCATTCCTGATTTCTTTAAACAGTCCTTTCCTGAGGGTTTTACTTGGGAA
AGAGTTACGAGATACGAAGATGGTGGAGTCGTCACCGTCATGCAGGACACCAGCCTTGAGGATGGCTGTC
TCGTTTACCACGTCCAAGTCAGAGGGGTAAACTTTCCCTCCAATGGTCCCGTGATGCAGAAGAAGACCAA
GGGTTGGGAGCCTAATACAGAGATGATGTATCCAGCAGATGGTGGTCTGAGGGGATACACTCATATGGCA
CTGAAAGTTGATGGTGGTGGCCATCTGTCTTGCTCTTTCGTAACAACTTACAGGTCAAAAAAGACCGTCG
GGAACATCAAGATGCCCGGTATCCATGCCGTTGATCACCGCCTGGAAAGGTTAGAGGAAAGTGACAATGA
AATGTTCGTAGTACAACGCGAAGTCGCAGTTGCCAAGTTCGCCGGGCTTGGTGGTGGGATGGACGAGCTG
TACAAGTAA
