>Addgene plasmid #59014 | pcDNA-NES-ZapCmR1.1 | addgene partial sequence | sequence record 93467 | sREACh-F 5'-gaccccaacgagaagcgcg-3'
CATAAAAACAATGACTTAAAACACAAATGGAAAGAATGTCCTGAGTCTTGTAGCTCACTATTTGACCTAC
AAAGACATCTTTTGAAGGATCATGTCTCTCAAGATTTCAAACACCCTATGGAACCATTAGCTTGTAATTG
GGAGGACTGTGATTTCCTTGGAGATGATACATGTTCCATAGTGAACCATATTAATTGTCAACATGGTATC
GAGCTCATGGTGTCTAAGGGCGAAGAGCTCATGGTGTCTAAGGGCGAAGAGCTGATCAAGGAAAATATGC
GTATGAAGGTGGTCATGGAAGGTTCGGTCAACGGCCACCAATTCAAATGCACAGGTGAAGGAGAAGGCAA
TCCGTACATGGGAACTCAAACCATGAGGATCACAGTCATCGAGGGAGGACCCCTGCCATTTGCCTTTGAC
ATTCTTGCCACGTCGTTCATGTATGGCAGCCGTACTTTTATCAAGTACCCGAAAGGCATTCCTGATTTCT
TTAAACAGTCCTTTCCTGAGGGTTTTACTTGGGAAAGAGTTACGAGATACGAAGATGGTGGAGTCGTCAC
CGTCATGCAGGACACCAGCCTTGAGGATGGCTGTCTCGTTTACCACGTCCAAGTCAGAGGGGTAAACTTT
CCCTCCAATGGTCCCGTGATGCAGAAGAAGACCAAGGGTTGGGAGCCTAATACAGAGATGATGTATCCAG
CAGATGGTGGTCTGAGGGGATACACTCATATGGCACTGAAAGTTGATGGTGGTGGCCATCTGTCTTGCTC
