>Addgene plasmid #59014 | pcDNA-NES-ZapCmR1.1 | addgene partial sequence | sequence record 93485 | CMV-F 5'-CGCAAATGGGCGGTAGGCGTG-3'
ACTGCTTACTGGCTTATCGAAATTAATACGACTCACTATAGGGAGACCCAAGCTGGCTAGCGTTTAAACT
TAAGCTTGGTACCGAGCATGCTTCAACTTCCTCCTCTTGAACGTCTTACTCTTTCGGATCCGATGGTGAG
CAAGGGCGAGGAGCTGTTCACCGGGGTGGTGCCCATCCTGGTCGAGCTGGACGGCGACGTAAACGGCCAC
AAGTTCAGCGTCCGCGGCGAGGGCGAGGGCGATGCCACCAACGGCAAGCTGACCCTGAAGTTCATCTGCA
CCACCGGCAAGCTGCCCGTGCCCTGGCCCACCCTCGTGACCACCTTCGGCTACGGCGTGGCCTGCTTCAG
CCGCTACCCCGACCACATGAAGCAGCACGACTTCTTCAAGTCCGCCATGCCCGAAGGCTACGTCCAGGAG
CGCACCATCTCTTTCAAGGACGACGGTACCTACAAGACCCGCGCCGAGGTGAAGTTCGAGGGCGACACCC
TGGTGAACCGCATCGAGCTGAAGGGCATCGACTTCAAGGAGGACGGCAACATCCTGGGGCACAAGCTGGA
GTACAACTTCAACAGCCACAACGTCTATATCACGGCCGACAAGCAGAAGAACGGCATCAAGGCTAACTTC
AAGATCCGCCACAACGTTGAGGACGGCAGCGTGCAGCTCGCCGACCACTACCAGCAGAACACCCCCATCG
GCGACGGCCCCGTGCTGCTG
