[The description below was written by a language model from this plasmid's Addgene catalogue record.]
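Description:
pcDNA-NES-ZapCmR1.1 is a mammalian expression plasmid of about 7.2 kb built on the Invitrogen pcDNA3.1(+) backbone. It encodes a genetically encoded, ratiometric FRET biosensor for zinc ions that is targeted to the cytosol. The plasmid is maintained at high copy in E. coli under ampicillin selection. It also carries a neomycin resistance marker, so transfected mammalian cells can be selected with G418. Expression of the sensor is driven by the CMV promoter, which gives strong constitutive transcription in mammalian cells. The T7 forward and BGH reverse sequencing primer sites flank the cloning region, as is standard for this backbone.

The synthetic insert of roughly 1.7 kb sits between BamHI and EcoRI sites, both of which are retained. The backbone was modified with a leucine-rich nuclear exclusion signal placed upstream of the BamHI site, so the signal is fused to the N-terminus of the sensor and keeps it out of the nucleus. The sensor combines the fluorescent proteins Clover and mRuby with a Zn(II)-binding domain derived from the first two zinc fingers of the Saccharomyces cerevisiae Zap1 protein. This binding domain comes from the earlier ZapCY1 sensor, and in ZapCmR1.1 the first cysteine of the first zinc finger is changed to histidine. In sensors of this type, zinc binding alters the conformation of the finger domain and so changes energy transfer between the green and red fluorophores, giving a ratiometric readout. The record does not state the order of the two fluorescent proteins. The construct is intended for live-cell imaging of cytosolic zinc, and its green/red colour pairing allows use alongside differently coloured sensors to monitor zinc in several cellular locations at once.
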