Addgene plasmid #59014: pcDNA-NES-ZapCmR1.1
Purpose: Cytosolic zinc-binding FRET biosensor
Depositing lab: Amy Palmer. Depositing organization: University of Colorado, Boulder. Publication: New alternately colored FRET sensors for simultaneous monitoring of Zn(2)(+) in multiple cellular locations. Miranda JG, Weaver AL, Qin Y, Park JG, Stoddard CI, Lin MZ, Palmer AE. PLoS One. 2012;7(11):e49371. doi: 10.1371/journal.pone.0049371. Epub 2012 Nov 16. PubMed 23173058.
Backbone
  Vector backbone: pcDNA3.1(+)
  Backbone manufacturer: Invitrogen
  Backbone size w/o insert (bp): 5500
  Total vector size (bp): 7200
  Modifications to backbone: Leu-rich NES sequence added upstream of BamHI site
  Vector type: Mammalian Expression
  Selectable markers: Neomycin (select with G418)
Growth in bacteria
  Bacterial resistance: Ampicillin, 100 μg/mL
  Growth temperature: 37°C
  Growth strain: DH10B
  Copy number: High Copy
Gene/Insert
  Gene/Insert name: NES-ZapCmR1.1 genetically encoded cytosolic Zn(II) sensor
  Species: Synthetic
  Insert size (bp): 1689
  Mutation: See comment
  Promoter: CMV
  Tag / fusion protein: Nuclear Exclusion Signal (N terminal on backbone)
  Cloning method: Restriction Enzyme; 5′ cloning site BamHI (not destroyed); 3′ cloning site EcoRI (not destroyed)
  Sequencing primers: 5′ T7 Forward; 3′ BGH Reverse
Terms and licenses: Academic/Nonprofit Terms; Industry Terms: Not Available to Industry
Depositor comments: Genetically encoded, ratiometric, fluorescent biosensor. Contains nuclear exclusion signal sequence at N-terminus. Zn(II)-binding domain derived from the first 2 zinc fingers of Zap 1 from Saccharomyces cerevisiae. Contains Clover and mRuby fluorescent proteins. The Zn(II) binding domain of ZapCmR1.1 is derived from ZapCY1. The first cysteine in the first zinc finger is mutated to histidine.
How to cite: pcDNA-NES-ZapCmR1.1 was a gift from Amy Palmer (Addgene plasmid # 59014 ; http://n2t.net/addgene:59014 ; RRID:Addgene_59014)
